Addgene plasmid #57803: tdminiSOG-Actin-7
Purpose: Localization: Actin, Excitation: 448 / 473, Emission: 500 / 528
Depositing lab: Michael Davidson. Depositing organization: Florida State University, Tallahassee. Publication: A genetically encoded tag for correlated light and electron microscopy of intact cells, tissues, and organisms. Shu X, Lev-Ram V, Deerinck TJ, Qi Y, Ramko EB, Davidson MW, Jin Y, Ellisman MH, Tsien RY. PLoS Biol. 2011 Apr;9(4):e1001041. doi: 10.1371/journal.pbio.1001041. Epub 2011 Apr 5. PubMed 21483721.
Backbone
  Vector backbone: tdminiSOG
  Backbone size w/o insert (bp): 4750
  Vector type: Mammalian Expression
  Selectable markers: Neomycin (select with G418)
Growth in bacteria
  Bacterial resistance: Kanamycin, 50 μg/mL
  Growth temperature: 37°C
  Growth strain: DH5alpha
  Copy number: High Copy
Gene/Insert
  Gene/Insert name: Actin (alt name: NM_001101.3)
  Species: H. sapiens (human)
  Entrez Gene: ACTB (a.k.a. BKRNS, BNS, BRWS1, CSMH, DDS1, PS1TP5BP1, THC8)
  Promoter: CMV
  Tag / fusion protein: tdminiSOG
  Cloning method: Unknown
  Sequencing primers: 5′ CMV-F; 3′ SV40pA-R
Terms and licenses: Academic/Nonprofit Terms; Industry Terms
Depositor comments: . Excitation = 448 / 473; Emission = 500 / 528
How to cite: tdminiSOG-Actin-7 was a gift from Michael Davidson (Addgene plasmid # 57803 ; http://n2t.net/addgene:57803 ; RRID:Addgene_57803)
