[The description below was written by a language model from this plasmid's Addgene catalogue record and pLannotate feature annotations shown in this document.]
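Description:
tdminiSOG-Actin-7 is a mammalian expression plasmid that produces human beta-actin (ACTB) fused at its N-terminus to a tandem dimer of miniSOG, the small flavin-binding fluorescent protein derived from an Arabidopsis thaliana protein. The sequenced record is 5,766 nt. The feature table shows a CMV enhancer and immediate early promoter driving a single fusion reading frame: two consecutive miniSOG copies, a short 21-nt linker left from the multiple cloning site (the "7" in the name probably refers to this seven-residue spacer, though the record does not say so), and then the actin coding sequence, terminated by an SV40 polyadenylation signal. The annotation tool matched the actin region to the bovine protein, which reflects how highly conserved beta-actin is. The catalogue entry lists the insert as human.

The backbone has the layout of a standard C1-type fluorescent-protein vector. A high-copy ColE1/pUC origin supports propagation in E. coli, and an f1 origin is also present. A single NeoR/KanR gene (Tn5 aminoglycoside phosphotransferase) lies behind both a bacterial bla promoter and the SV40 early promoter and is followed by an HSV TK polyadenylation signal. This arrangement gives kanamycin resistance in bacteria and G418 selection in mammalian cells. The short large T antigen, ble and bGH poly(A) fragments in the table appear to be incidental partial matches or backbone remnants rather than functional parts.

The construct labels the actin cytoskeleton in transfected cells, with recorded excitation peaks at 448/473 nm and emission peaks at 500/528 nm. miniSOG also generates singlet oxygen when illuminated, which makes it suitable as a tag for correlated light and electron microscopy, so the same fusion can be used to view actin filaments by both methods.
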