Features (pLannotate 1.2.2; 17 found; start..end, strand, type, name):
     16..319     +  enhancer       CMV enhancer: human cytomegalovirus immediate early enhancer
    320..523     +  promoter       CMV promoter: human cytomegalovirus (CMV) immediate early promoter
    568..886     +  CDS            miniSOG (fragment): mini singlet oxygen generator, a fluorescent flavoprotein suitable for correlated light and electron microscopy (Shu et al., 2011)
    913..1230    +  CDS            miniSOG: miniSOG is a basic (constitutively fluorescent) cyan fluorescent protein published in 2011, derived from Arabidopsis thaliana. It requires the cofactor flavin for fluorescence.
   1231..1251    +  misc_feature   MCS (fragment): multiple cloning site
   1252..2376    +  CDS            ACTB: ACTB_BOVIN - Experimental evidence at protein level: Swiss-Prot protein existence level 1. Actin is a highly conserved protein that polymerizes to produce filaments that form cross-linked networks in the cytoplasm of cells. Actin exists in both monomeric (G-actin) and polymeric (F-actin) forms, both forms playing key functions, such as cell motility and contraction. In addition to their role in the cytoplasmic cytoskeleton, G- and F-actin also localize in the nucleus, and regulate gene transcription and motility and repair of damaged DNA. From Bos taurus (Bovine).
   2402..2486    +  CDS            large T antigen (fragment): large T antigen from SV40 (simian virus 40)
   2509..2630    +  polyA_signal   SV40 poly(A) signal: SV40 polyadenylation signal
   2664..3092    -  rep_origin     f1 ori (sequence partly withheld): f1 bacteriophage origin of replication; arrow indicates direction of (+) strand synthesis
   3119..3223    +  promoter       AmpR promoter: bla
   3225..3582    +  promoter       SV40 promoter: SV40 enhancer and early promoter
   3617..4411    +  CDS            NeoR/KanR: aminoglycoside phosphotransferase from Tn5; aph(3')-II (or nptII); confers resistance to neomycin, kanamycin, and G418 (Geneticin®)
   4432..4584    +  CDS            ble (fragment): BLE_KLEPN - Experimental evidence at protein level: Swiss-Prot protein existence level 1. Binding protein with a strong affinity to the bleomycin family of antibiotics. Binds to CL990; an antimitotic-antibiotic compound. From Klebsiella pneumoniae.
   4643..4690    +  polyA_signal   HSV TK poly(A) signal: herpes simplex virus thymidine kinase polyadenylation signal (Cole and Stacy, 1985)
   4781..4797    -  polyA_signal   bGH poly(A) signal (fragment): bovine growth hormone polyadenylation signal
   5019..5607    +  rep_origin     ori: high-copy-number ColE1/pMB1/pBR322/pUC origin of replication
   5722..5766    +  enhancer       CMV enhancer (fragment): human cytomegalovirus immediate early enhancer
>Addgene plasmid #57803 | tdminiSOG-Actin-7 | addgene full sequence | sequence record 442552 | Addgene NGS Result
ATATATGGAGTTCCGCGTTACATAACTTACGGTAAATGGCCCGCCTGGCTGACCGCCCAACGACCCCCGC
CCATTGACGTCAATAATGACGTATGTTCCCATAGTAACGCCAATAGGGACTTTCCATTGACGTCAATGGG
TGGAGTATTTACGGTAAACTGCCCACTTGGCAGTACATCAAGTGTATCATATGCCAAGTACGCCCCCTAT
TGACGTCAATGACGGTAAATGGCCCGCCTGGCATTATGCCCAGTACATGACCTTATGGGACTTTCCTACT
TGGCAGTACATCTACGTATTAGTCATCGCTATTACCATGGTGATGCGGTTTTGGCAGTACATCAATGGGC
GTGGATAGCGGTTTGACTCACGGGGATTTCCAAGTCTCCACCCCATTGACGTCAATGGGAGTTTGTTTTG
GCACCAAAATCAACGGGACTTTCCAAAATGTCGTAACAACTCCGCCCCATTGACGCAAATGGGCGGTAGG
CGTGTACGGTGGGAGGTCTATATAAGCAGAGCTGGTTTAGTGAACCGTCAGATCCGCTAGCGCTACCGGT
CGCCACCATGGAGAAGAGCTTCGTGATCACCGACCCCCGCCTGCCCGACAACCCCATCATCTTCGCCAGC
GACGGCTTCCTGGAGCTGACCGAGTACAGCAGAGAGGAGATCCTGGGCCGCAACGGCCGCTTCCTGCAGG
GCCCCGAGACCGACCAGGCCACCGTGCAGAAGATCCGCGACGCCATCCGCGACCAGCGCGAGATCACCGT
GCAGCTGATCAACTACACCAAGAGCGGCAAGAAGTTCTGGAACCTGCTGCACCTGCAGCCCATGCGCGAC
CAGAAGGGCGAGCTGCAGTACTTCATCGGCGTGCAGCTGGACGGCTCTGGTGGCGGGAGTGGTGGCGGGT
CCATGGAGAAAAGTTTCGTGATAACTGATCCACGGCTGCCAGACAATCCCATCATCTTCGCATCCGATGG
CTTCCTGGAGCTGACCGAGTATTCCAGAGAGGAGATCCTGGGCCGCAATGGCCGCTTTCTGCAGGGACCA
GAGACAGACCAGGCCACAGTGCAGAAGATTCGCGATGCCATTAGAGATCAGCGCGAGATTACCGTGCAGC
TGATAAACTACACAAAAAGCGGGAAGAAATTCTGGAACCTCCTGCACCTCCAGCCCATGAGGGACCAGAA
GGGTGAGCTCCAGTATTTCATCGGAGTGCAGCTGGATGGATCCGGACTCAGATCTCGAGCTATGGATGAT
GATATCGCCGCGCTCGTCGTCGACAACGGCTCCGGCATGTGCAAGGCCGGCTTCGCGGGCGACGATGCCC
CCCGGGCCGTCTTCCCCTCCATCGTGGGGCGCCCCAGGCACCAGGGCGTGATGGTGGGCATGGGTCAGAA
GGATTCCTATGTGGGCGACGAGGCCCAGAGCAAGAGAGGCATCCTCACCCTGAAGTACCCCATCGAGCAC
GGCATCGTCACCAACTGGGACGACATGGAGAAAATCTGGCACCACACCTTCTACAATGAGCTGCGTGTGG
CTCCCGAGGAGCACCCCGTGCTGCTGACCGAGGCCCCCCTGAACCCCAAGGCCAACCGCGAGAAGATGAC
CCAGATCATGTTTGAGACCTTCAACACCCCAGCCATGTACGTTGCTATCCAGGCTGTGCTATCCCTGTAC
GCCTCTGGCCGTACCACTGGCATCGTGATGGACTCCGGTGACGGGGTCACCCACACTGTGCCCATCTACG
AGGGGTATGCCCTCCCCCATGCCATCCTGCGTCTGGACCTGGCTGGCCGGGACCTGACTGACTACCTCAT
GAAGATCCTCACCGAGCGCGGCTACAGCTTCACCACCACGGCCGAGCGGGAAATCGTGCGTGACATTAAG
GAGAAGCTGTGCTACGTCGCCCTGGACTTCGAGCAAGAGATGGCCACGGCTGCTTCCAGCTCCTCCCTGG
AGAAGAGCTACGAGCTGCCTGACGGCCAGGTCATCACCATTGGCAATGAGCGGTTCCGCTGCCCTGAGGC
ACTCTTCCAGCCTTCCTTCCTGGGCATGGAGTCCTGTGGCATCCACGAAACTACCTTCAACTCCATCATG
AAGTGTGACGTGGACATCCGCAAAGACCTGTACGCCAACACAGTGCTGTCTGGCGGCACCACCATGTACC
CTGGCATTGCCGACAGGATGCAGAAGGAGATCACTGCCCTGGCACCCAGCACAATGAAGATCAAGATCAT
TGCTCCTCCTGAGCGCAAGTACTCCGTGTGGATCGGCGGCTCCATCCTGGCCTCGCTGTCCACCTTCCAG
CAGATGTGGATCAGCAAGCAGGAGTATGACGAGTCCGGCCCCTCCATCGTCCACCGCAAATGCTTCTAGG
GATCCACCGGATCTAGATAACTGATCATAATCAGCCATACCACATTTGTAGAGGTTTTACTTGCTTTAAA
AAACCTCCCACACCTCCCCCTGAACCTGAAACATAAAATGAATGCAATTGTTGTTGTTAACTTGTTTATT
GCAGCTTATAATGGTTACAAATAAAGCAATAGCATCACAAATTTCACAAATAAAGCATTTTTTTCACTGC
ATTCTAGTTGTGGTTTGTCCAAACTCATCAATGTATCTTAACGCGTAAATTGTAAGCGTTAATATTTTGT
TAAAATTCGCGTTAAATTTTTGTTAAATCAGCTCATTTTTTAACCAATAGGCCGAAATCGGCAAAATCCC
TTATAAATCAAAAGAATAGACCGAGATAGGGT
[37 nt withheld, positions 2763-2799]
AAAGAACGTGGACTCCAACGTCAAAGG
[49 nt withheld, positions 2827-2875]
T
[91 nt withheld, positions 2877-2967]
G
[124 nt withheld, positions 2969-3092]
CAGGTGGCACTTTTCGGGGAAATGTGCGCGGAACCCCTATTTGTTTATTTTTCTAAATACATTCAAATAT
GTATCCGCTCATGAGACAATAACCCTGATAAATGCTTCAATAATATTGAAAAAGGAAGAGTCCTGAGGCG
GAAAGAACCAGCTGTGGAATGTGTGTCAGTTAGGGTGTGGAAAGTCCCCAGGCTCCCCAGCAGGCAGAAG
TATGCAAAGCATGCATCTCAATTAGTCAGCAACCAGGTGTGGAAAGTCCCCAGGCTCCCCAGCAGGCAGA
AGTATGCAAAGCATGCATCTCAATTAGTCAGCAACCATAGTCCCGCCCCTAACTCCGCCCATCCCGCCCC
TAACTCCGCCCAGTTCCGCCCATTCTCCGCCCCATGGCTGACTAATTTTTTTTATTTATGCAGAGGCCGA
GGCCGCCTCGGCCTCTGAGCTATTCCAGAAGTAGTGAGGAGGCTTTTTTGGAGGCCTAGGCTTTTGCAAA
GATCGATCAAGAGACAGGATGAGGATCGTTTCGCATGATTGAACAAGATGGATTGCACGCAGGTTCTCCG
GCCGCTTGGGTGGAGAGGCTATTCGGCTATGACTGGGCACAACAGACAATCGGCTGCTCTGATGCCGCCG
TGTTCCGGCTGTCAGCGCAGGGGCGCCCGGTTCTTTTTGTCAAGACCGACCTGTCCGGTGCCCTGAATGA
ACTGCAAGACGAGGCAGCGCGGCTATCGTGGCTGGCCACGACGGGCGTTCCTTGCGCAGCTGTGCTCGAC
GTTGTCACTGAAGCGGGAAGGGACTGGCTGCTATTGGGCGAAGTGCCGGGGCAGGATCTCCTGTCATCTC
ACCTTGCTCCTGCCGAGAAAGTATCCATCATGGCTGATGCAATGCGGCGGCTGCATACGCTTGATCCGGC
TACCTGCCCATTCGACCACCAAGCGAAACATCGCATCGAGCGAGCACGTACTCGGATGGAAGCCGGTCTT
GTCGATCAGGATGATCTGGACGAAGAGCATCAGGGGCTCGCGCCAGCCGAACTGTTCGCCAGGCTCAAGG
CGAGCATGCCCGACGGCGAGGATCTCGTCGTGACCCATGGCGATGCCTGCTTGCCGAATATCATGGTGGA
AAATGGCCGCTTTTCTGGATTCATCGACTGTGGCCGGCTGGGTGTGGCGGACCGCTATCAGGACATAGCG
TTGGCTACCCGTGATATTGCTGAAGAGCTTGGCGGCGAATGGGCTGACCGCTTCCTCGTGCTTTACGGTA
TCGCCGCTCCCGATTCGCAGCGCATCGCCTTCTATCGCCTTCTTGACGAGTTCTTCTGAGCGGGACTCTG
GGGTTCGAAATGACCGACCAAGCGACGCCCAACCTGCCATCACGAGATTTCGATTCCACCGCCGCCTTCT
ATGAAAGGTTGGGCTTCGGAATCGTTTTCCGGGACGCCGGCTGGATGATCCTCCAGCGCGGGGATCTCAT
GCTGGAGTTCTTCGCCCACCCTAGGGGGAGGCTAACTGAAACACGGAAGGAGACAATACCGGAAGGAACC
CGCGCTATGACGGCAATAAAAAGACAGAATAAAACGCACGGTGTTGGGTCGTTTGTTCATAAACGCGGGG
TTCGGTCCCAGGGCTGGCACTCTGTCGATACCCCACCGAGACCCCATTGGGGCCAATACGCCCGCGTTTC
TTCCTTTTCCCCACCCCACCCCCCAAGTTCGGGTGAAGGCCCAGGGCTCGCAGCCAACGTCGGGGCGGCA
GGCCCTGCCATAGCCTCAGGTTACTCATATATACTTTAGATTGATTTAAAACTTCATTTTTAATTTAAAA
GGATCTAGGTGAAGATCCTTTTTGATAATCTCATGACCAAAATCCCTTAACGTGAGTTTTCGTTCCACTG
AGCGTCAGACCCCGTAGAAAAGATCAAAGGATCTTCTTGAGATCCTTTTTTTCTGCGCGTAATCTGCTGC
TTGCAAACAAAAAAACCACCGCTACCAGCGGTGGTTTGTTTGCCGGATCAAGAGCTACCAACTCTTTTTC
CGAAGGTAACTGGCTTCAGCAGAGCGCAGATACCAAATACTGTTCTTCTAGTGTAGCCGTAGTTAGGCCA
CCACTTCAAGAACTCTGTAGCACCGCCTACATACCTCGCTCTGCTAATCCTGTTACCAGTGGCTGCTGCC
AGTGGCGATAAGTCGTGTCTTACCGGGTTGGACTCAAGACGATAGTTACCGGATAAGGCGCAGCGGTCGG
GCTGAACGGGGGGTTCGTGCACACAGCCCAGCTTGGAGCGAACGACCTACACCGAACTGAGATACCTACA
GCGTGAGCTATGAGAAAGCGCCACGCTTCCCGAAGGGAGAAAGGCGGACAGGTATCCGGTAAGCGGCAGG
GTCGGAACAGGAGAGCGCACGAGGGAGCTTCCAGGGGGAAACGCCTGGTATCTTTATAGTCCTGTCGGGT
TTCGCCACCTCTGACTTGAGCGTCGATTTTTGTGATGCTCGTCAGGGGGGCGGAGCCTATGGAAAAACGC
CAGCAACGCGGCCTTTTTACGGTTCCTGGCCTTTTGCTGGCCTTTTGCTCACATGTTCTTTCCTGCGTTA
TCCCCTGATTCTGTGGATAACCGTATTACCGCCATGCATTAGTTATTAATAGTAATCAATTACGGGGTCA
TTAGTTCATAGCCC
